Addgene plasmid #36740: TAL2314
Depositing lab: Keith Joung. Depositing organization: Massachusetts General Hospital. Publication: FLASH assembly of TALENs for high-throughput genome editing. Reyon D, Tsai SQ, Khayter C, Foden JA, Sander JD, Joung JK. Nat Biotechnol. 2012 Apr 8. doi: 10.1038/nbt.2170. PubMed 22484455.
Backbone
  Vector backbone: JDS74
  Backbone manufacturer: Joung lab (Addgene Plasmid # 32288)
  Backbone size w/o insert (bp): 6447
  Vector type: Mammalian, T7 for in vitro mRNA synthesis
Growth in bacteria
  Bacterial resistance: Ampicillin, 100 μg/mL
  Growth temperature: 37°C
  Growth strain: XL1 Blue
  Copy number: High Copy
Gene/Insert
  Gene/Insert name: FANCF-TALEN_Left (alt name: FANCF)
  Species: H. sapiens (human)
  Insert size (bp): 1436
  Entrez Gene: Fancf (a.k.a. RGD1561456)
  Promoter: CMV
  Tag / fusion protein: 3X Flag (N terminal on backbone); WT FOKI (C terminal on backbone)
  Cloning method: Restriction Enzyme; 5′ cloning site BsmBI (destroyed during cloning); 3′ cloning site BsmBI (destroyed during cloning)
  Sequencing primers: 5′ CMV-F; 3′ BGH-rev
Terms and licenses: Academic/Nonprofit Terms; Industry Terms: Not Available to Industry
Depositor comments: Target binding site: TTCGCGCACCTCATGG It is strongly recommended that users perform a diagnostic digest to verify this plasmid prior to use. For example, a double digest of the plasmid with BamHI and KpnI should result in two bands at 2.2kb and 5.9kb.
How to cite: TAL2314 was a gift from Keith Joung (Addgene plasmid # 36740 ; http://n2t.net/addgene:36740 ; RRID:Addgene_36740)
