[The description below was written by a language model from this plasmid's Addgene catalogue record.]
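Description:
TAL2314 is a mammalian expression plasmid encoding the left half of a TALEN pair directed against the human FANCF gene. It is built on the JDS74 backbone (about 6.4 kb without insert), one of a family of TALEN receiver vectors that supply the constant parts of the nuclease. The plasmid is maintained in E. coli as a high-copy, ampicillin-selected construct. The record does not name the origin of replication and lists no mammalian selection marker.

The roughly 1.4 kb insert is an array of TAL effector DNA-binding repeats produced by the FLASH assembly method, and it specifies recognition of the left half-site within FANCF. It was cloned through BsmBI sites that were destroyed in the process, which is consistent with the seamless, in-frame joins that type IIS cloning gives. The backbone contributes an N-terminal 3X FLAG tag for detection and a C-terminal wild-type FokI cleavage domain, so the expressed product is a tagged TAL repeat array–FokI fusion. A CMV promoter drives expression in mammalian cells. The vector type also indicates a T7 promoter, which allows in vitro synthesis of mRNA for direct delivery. The use of a BGH reverse sequencing primer suggests a BGH polyadenylation region downstream, though the record does not list it explicitly.

Because FokI must dimerise to cut DNA, this plasmid is meant to be used with a matching right-hand FANCF TALEN that binds the opposite strand across a spacer. Together the pair makes a targeted double-strand break for gene disruption or editing at the endogenous locus. The Entrez link in the record appears to point to a non-human Fancf entry, whereas the stated insert species is human. The depositor recommends verifying the plasmid by diagnostic digest before use.
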