>Addgene plasmid #36740 | TAL2314 | depositor partial sequence | sequence record 45933 | TAL2314 sequence 1436 bps
GAACCTGACCCCAGACCAGGTAGTCGCAATCGCGTCAAACGGAGGGGGAAAGCAAGCCCTGGAAACCGTG
CAAAGGTTGTTGCCGGTCCTTTGTCAAGACCACGGCCTTACACCGGAGCAAGTCGTGGCCATTGCATCCC
ACGACGGTGGCAAACAGGCTCTTGAGACGGTTCAGAGACTTCTCCCAGTTCTCTGTCAAGCCCACGGGCT
GACTCCCGATCAAGTTGTAGCGATTGCGAATAACAATGGAGGGAAACAAGCATTGGAGACTGTCCAACGG
CTCCTTCCCGTGTTGTGTCAAGCCCACGGTTTGACGCCTGCACAAGTGGTCGCCATCGCCAGCCATGATG
GCGGTAAGCAGGCGCTGGAAACAGTACAGCGCCTGCTGCCTGTACTGTGCCAGGATCATGGACTGACCCC
AGACCAGGTAGTCGCAATCGCGAACAATAATGGGGGAAAGCAAGCCCTGGAAACCGTGCAAAGGTTGTTG
CCGGTCCTTTGTCAAGACCACGGCCTTACACCGGAGCAAGTCGTGGCCATTGCATCCCACGACGGTGGCA
AACAGGCTCTTGAGACGGTTCAGAGACTTCTCCCAGTTCTCTGTCAAGCCCACGGGCTGACTCCCGATCA
AGTTGTAGCGATTGCGTCGAACATTGGAGGGAAACAAGCATTGGAGACTGTCCAACGGCTCCTTCCCGTG
TTGTGTCAAGCCCACGGTTTGACGCCTGCACAAGTGGTCGCCATCGCCAGCCATGATGGCGGTAAGCAGG
CGCTGGAAACAGTACAGCGCCTGCTGCCTGTACTGTGCCAGGATCATGGACTGACCCCAGACCAGGTAGT
CGCAATCGCGTCACATGACGGGGGAAAGCAAGCCCTGGAAACCGTGCAAAGGTTGTTGCCGGTCCTTTGT
CAAGACCACGGCCTTACACCGGAGCAAGTCGTGGCCATTGCAAGCAATGGGGGTGGCAAACAGGCTCTTG
AGACGGTTCAGAGACTTCTCCCAGTTCTCTGTCAAGCCCACGGGCTGACTCCCGATCAAGTTGTAGCGAT
TGCGTCGCATGACGGAGGGAAACAAGCATTGGAGACTGTCCAACGGCTCCTTCCCGTGTTGTGTCAAGCC
CACGGTTTGACGCCTGCACAAGTGGTCGCCATCGCCTCCAATATTGGCGGTAAGCAGGCGCTGGAAACAG
TACAGCGCCTGCTGCCTGTACTGTGCCAGGATCATGGACTGACCCCAGACCAGGTAGTCGCAATCGCGTC
AAACGGAGGGGGAAAGCAAGCCCTGGAAACCGTGCAAAGGTTGTTGCCGGTCCTTTGTCAAGACCACGGC
CTTACACCGGAGCAAGTCGTGGCCATTGCAAATAATAACGGTGGCAAACAGGCTCTTGAGACGGTTCAGA
GACTTCTCCCAGTTCTCTGTCAAGCCCACGGGCTGA
