>Addgene plasmid #36740 | TAL2314 | addgene partial sequence | sequence record 48014 | CMV-F 5'-CGCAAATGGGCGGTAGGCGTG-3'
CTGCTTACTGGCTTATCGAAATTAATACGACTCACTATAGGGAGACCCAAGCTGGCTAGCACCATGGACT
ACAAAGACCATGACGGTGATTATAAAGATCATGACATCGATTACAAGGATGACGATGACAAGATGGCCCC
CAAGAAGAAGAGGAAGGTGGGCATTCACCGCGGGGTACCTATGGTGGACTTGAGGACACTCGGTTATTCG
CAACAGCAACAGGAGAAAATCAAGCCTAAGGTCAGGAGCACCGTCGCGCAACACCACGAGGCGCTTGTGG
GGCATGGCTTCACTCATGCGCATATTGTCGCGCTTTCACAGCACCCTGCGGCGCTTGGGACGGTGGCTGT
CAAATACCAAGATATGATTGCGGCCCTGCCCGAAGCCACGCACGAGGCAATTGTAGGGGTCGGTAAACAG
TGGTCGGGAGCGCGAGCACTTGAGGCGCTGCTGACTGTGGCGGGTGAGCTTAGGGGGCCTCCGCTCCAGC
TCGACACCGGGCAGCTGCTGAAGATCGCGAAGAGAGGGGGAGTAACAGCGGTAGAGGCAGTGCACGCCTG
GCGCAATGCTCTCACCGGGGCCCCCTTGAACCTGACCCCAGACCAGGTAGTCGCAATCGCGTCAAACGGA
GGGGGAAAGCAAGCCCTGGAAACCGTGCAAAGGTTGTTGCCGGTCCTTTGTCAAGACCACGGCCTTACAC
CGGAGCAAGTCGTGGCCATTGCATCCCACGACGGTGGCAAACAGGCTCTTGAGACGGTTCAGAGACTTCT
CCCAGTTCTCTGTCAAGCCCACGGGCTGACTCCCGATCAAGTTGTAGCGATTGCGAATAACAATGGAGGG
AAACAAGCATTGGAGACTGTCCAACGGCTCC
